Addgene plasmid #176945: PDE9A_pcDNA6.2/EmGFP-Bsd
Purpose: Mammalian expression vector encoding PDE9A and EmGFP-Bsd
Depositing lab: Roger Reeves. Depositing organization: Johns Hopkins University and School of Medicine. Publication: Overexpression screen of chromosome 21 genes reveals modulators of Sonic hedgehog signaling relevant to Down syndrome. Moyer AJ, Fernandez FX, Li Y, Klinedinst DK, Florea LD, Kazuki Y, Oshimura M, Reeves RH. Dis Model Mech. 2023 Apr 1;16(4):dmm049712. doi: 10.1242/dmm.049712. Epub 2023 Apr 13. PubMed 36995257.
Backbone
  Vector backbone: pcDNA6.2/EmGFP-Bsd/V5-DEST
  Backbone manufacturer: Invitrogen (V36620)
  Backbone size w/o insert (bp): 5983
  Vector type: Mammalian Expression
  Selectable markers: EmGFP fused to Blasticidin (bsd)-resistance marker
Growth in bacteria
  Bacterial resistance: Ampicillin, 100 μg/mL
  Growth temperature: 37°C
  Growth strain: DH5alpha
  Copy number: High Copy
Gene/Insert
  Gene/Insert name: PDE9A (alt name: HSPDE9A2)
  Species: H. sapiens (human)
  Insert size (bp): 1602
  Entrez Gene: PDE9A (a.k.a. FLJ90181, HSPDE9A2)
  Promoter: CMV
  Cloning method: Gateway Cloning
  Sequencing primers: 5′ T7; 3′ V5 reverse
Resource information
  A portion of this plasmid was derived from a plasmid made by: Derived from Addgene #53944
Terms and licenses: Academic/Nonprofit Terms; Industry Terms: Not Available to Industry
Depositor comments: PDE9A (NM_001001567) expressed under the control of CMV promoter and EmGFP-Bsd under the control of PGK
How to cite: PDE9A_pcDNA6.2/EmGFP-Bsd was a gift from Roger Reeves (Addgene plasmid # 176945 ; http://n2t.net/addgene:176945 ; RRID:Addgene_176945)
