[The description below was written by a language model from this plasmid's Addgene catalogue record and pLannotate feature annotations shown in this document.]
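Description:
PDE9A_pcDNA6.2/EmGFP-Bsd is a mammalian expression plasmid built on the Invitrogen pcDNA6.2/EmGFP-Bsd/V5-DEST Gateway destination backbone, carrying the human PDE9A open reading frame (about 1.6 kb, transcript NM_001001567 according to the depositor). PDE9A encodes a cGMP-specific phosphodiesterase. The automated annotation labels the coding sequence by its closest database match, the mouse Pde9a protein, but the catalogue entry records the insert as human. The insert was introduced by Gateway recombination and sits between attB1 and attB2 sites, downstream of the CMV enhancer/promoter and a T7 promoter. A V5 epitope tag and the HSV TK polyadenylation signal follow attB2. The record does not state whether the insert retains its stop codon, so it is unclear whether the V5 tag is fused to the protein.

A second, independent cassette uses the mouse PGK promoter to drive Emerald GFP fused in frame to blasticidin S deaminase, terminated by an SV40 poly(A) signal. This lets transfected mammalian cells be identified by green fluorescence and selected with blasticidin without tagging PDE9A with GFP. The EM7 bacterial promoter upstream of this fusion also allows its expression in E. coli. Propagation in bacteria relies on a high-copy pUC-type origin and ampicillin resistance, and an f1 origin is also present. Several short annotated fragments (HIV-1 LTR, bGH poly(A), bleomycin resistance, lacI) appear to be partial matches to backbone sequence rather than functional elements.

The associated publication describes an overexpression screen of chromosome 21 genes for modulators of Sonic hedgehog signalling relevant to Down syndrome, which is the context in which this PDE9A overexpression construct was made.
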