Features (pLannotate 1.2.2; 26 found; start..end, strand, type, name):
      1..204     +  promoter       CMV promoter: human cytomegalovirus (CMV) immediate early promoter
    200..233     +  LTR            5' LTR (truncated) (fragment): truncated 5' long terminal repeat (LTR) from HIV-1
    249..267     +  promoter       T7 promoter: promoter for bacteriophage T7 RNA polymerase
    298..318     +  protein_bind   attB1: mutant version of attB; core recombination site for the Gateway® BP reaction BP Clonase™
    324..1913    +  CDS            Pde9a: PDE9A_MOUSE - Also known as Pde8b. Experimental evidence at protein level: Swiss-Prot protein existence level 1. Specifically hydrolyzes the second messenger cGMP, which is a key regulator of many important physiological processes (PubMed:9624145). Highly specific: compared to other members of the cyclic nucleotide phosphodiesterase family, has the highest affinity and selectivity for cGMP. Specifically regulates natriuretic-peptide- dependent cGMP signaling in heart, acting as a regulator of cardiac hypertrophy in myocytes and muscle. Does not regulate nitric oxide- dependent cGMP in heart (P
   1927..1951    -  protein_bind   attB2: mutant version of attB; recombination site for the Gateway® BP reaction BP Clonase™
   1977..2018    +  CDS            V5 tag: epitope tag from simian virus 5
   2102..2150    +  polyA_signal   HSV TK poly(A) signal: herpes simplex virus thymidine kinase polyadenylation signal (Cole and Stacy, 1985)
   2241..2257    -  polyA_signal   bGH poly(A) signal (fragment): bovine growth hormone polyadenylation signal
   2352..2780    +  rep_origin     f1 ori (sequence partly withheld): f1 bacteriophage origin of replication; arrow indicates direction of (+) strand synthesis
   2795..3294    +  promoter       PGK promoter: mouse phosphoglycerate kinase 1 promoter
   3308..3355    +  promoter       EM7 promoter: synthetic bacterial promoter&nbsp
   3374..4090    +  CDS            Emerald: Emerald is a basic (constitutively fluorescent) green fluorescent protein published in 1998, derived from Aequorea victoria. It is reported to be a very rapidly-maturing weak dimer.
   4090..4486    +  CDS            BSD (fragment): blasticidin S deaminase; Aspergillus terreus BSD; confers resistance to blasticidin
   4487..4514    +  CDS            BleoR (fragment): antibiotic-binding protein; Sh ble from Streptoalloteichus hindustanus; confers resistance to bleomycin, phleomycin, and Zeocin™
   4524..4649    +  CDS            ble (fragment): BLE_KLEPN - Experimental evidence at protein level: Swiss-Prot protein existence level 1. Binding protein with a strong affinity to the bleomycin family of antibiotics. Binds to CL990; an antimitotic-antibiotic compound. From Klebsiella pneumoniae.
   4644..4765    +  polyA_signal   SV40 poly(A) signal: SV40 polyadenylation signal
   4838..4854    -  protein_bind   lac operator: The lac repressor binds to the lac operator to inhibit transcription in E. coli. This inhibition can be relieved by adding lactose or isopropyl-β-D-thiogalactopyranoside (IPTG). lac repressor encoded by lacI
   4862..4892    -  promoter       lac promoter: promoter for the E. coli lac operon
   4907..4928    -  protein_bind   CAP binding site: CAP binding activates transcription in the presence of cAMP. E. coli catabolite activator protein
   4941..5033    -  CDS            lacI (fragment): lac repressor; lacI; The lac repressor binds to the lac operator to inhibit transcription in E. coli. This inhibition can be relieved by adding lactose or isopropyl-β-D-thiogalactopyranoside (IPTG).
   5216..5804    -  rep_origin     ori: high-copy-number ColE1/pMB1/pBR322/pUC origin of replication
   5975..6835    -  CDS            AmpR: β-lactamase; bla; confers resistance to ampicillin, carbenicillin, and related antibiotics
   6836..6940    -  promoter       AmpR promoter: bla
   6999..7051    -  misc_feature   bom (fragment): basis of mobility region from pBR322
   7206..7585    +  enhancer       CMV enhancer: human cytomegalovirus immediate early enhancer
>Addgene plasmid #176945 | PDE9A_pcDNA6.2/EmGFP-Bsd | addgene full sequence | sequence record 349427 | Addgene NGS Result
GTGATGCGGTTTTGGCAGTACATCAATGGGCGTGGATAGCGGTTTGACTCACGGGGATTTCCAAGTCTCC
ACCCCATTGACGTCAATGGGAGTTTGTTTTGGCACCAAAATCAACGGGACTTTCCAAAATGTCGTAACAA
CTCCGCCCCATTGACGCAAATGGGCGGTAGGCGTGTACGGTGGGAGGTCTATATAAGCAGAGCTCTCTGG
CTAACTAGAGAACCCACTGCTTACTGGCTTATCGAAATTAATACGACTCACTATAGGGAGACCCAAGCTG
GCTAGTTAAGCTATCAACAAGTTTGTACAAAAAAGCAGGCACCATGGGATCCGGCTCCTCCAGCTACCGG
CCCAAGGCCATCTACCTGGACATCGATGGACGCATTCAGAAGGTAATCTTCAGCAAGTACTGCAACTCCA
GCGACATCATGGACCTGTTCTGCATCGCCACCGGCCTGCCTCGGAACACGACCATCTCCCTGCTGACCAC
CGACGACGCCATGGTCTCCATCGACCCCACCATGCCCGCGAATTCAGAACGCACTCCGTACAAAGTGAGA
CCTGTGGCCATCAAGCAACTCTCCGAGAGAGAAGAATTAATCCAGAGCGTGCTGGCGCAGGTTGCAGAGC
AGTTCTCAAGAGCATTCAAAATCAATGAACTGAAAGCTGAAGTTGCAAATCACTTGGCTGTCCTAGAGAA
ACGCGTGGAATTGGAAGGACTAAAAGTGGTGGAGATTGAGAAATGCAAGAGTGACATTAAGAAGATGAGG
GAGGAGCTGGCGGCCAGAAGCAGCAGGACCAACTGCCCCTGTAAGTACAGTTTTTTGGATAACCACAAGA
AGTTGACTCCTCGACGCGATGTTCCCACTTACCCCAAGTACCTGCTCTCTCCAGAGACCATCGAGGCCCT
GCGGAAGCCGACCTTTGACGTCTGGCTTTGGGAGCCCAATGAGATGCTGAGCTGCCTGGAGCACATGTAC
CACGACCTCGGGCTGGTCAGGGACTTCAGCATCAACCCTGTCACCCTCAGGAGGTGGCTGTTCTGCGTCC
ACGACAACTACAGAAACAACCCCTTCCACAACTTCCGGCACTGCTTCTGCGTGGCCCAGATGATGTACAG
CATGGTCTGGCTCTGCAGTCTCCAGGAGAAGTTCTCACAAACGGATATCCTGATCCTAATGACAGCGGCC
ATCTGCCACGATCTGGACCATCCCGGCTACAACAACACGTACCAGATCAATGCCCGCACAGAGCTGGCGG
TCCGCTACAATGACATCTCACCGCTGGAGAACCACCACTGCGCCGTGGCCTTCCAGATCCTCGCCGAGCC
TGAGTGCAACATCTTCTCCAACATCCCACCTGATGGGTTCAAGCAGATCCGACAGGGAATGATCACATTA
ATCTTGGCCACTGACATGGCAAGACATGCAGAAATTATGGATTCTTTCAAAGAGAAAATGGAGAATTTTG
ACTACAGCAACGAGGAGCACATGACCCTGCTGAAGATGATTTTGATAAAATGCTGTGATATCTCTAACGA
GGTCCGTCCAATGGAAGTCGCAGAGCCTTGGGTGGACTGTTTATTAGAGGAATATTTTATGCAGAGCGAC
CGTGAGAAGTCAGAAGGCCTTCCCGTGGCCCCGTTCATGGACCGAGACAAAGTGACCAAGGCCACAGCCC
AGATTGGGTTCATCAAGTTTGTCCTGATCCCAATGTTTGAAACAGTGACCAAGCTCTTCCCCATGGTTGA
GGAGATCATGCTGCAGCCACTTTGGGAATCCCGAGATCGCTACGAGGAGCTGAAGCGGATAGATGACGCC
ATGAAAGAGTTACAGAAGAAGACTGACAGCTTGACGTCTGGGGCCACCGAGAAGTCCAGAGAGAGAAGCA
GAGATGTGAAAAACAGTGAAGGAGACTGTGCCTAGAACCCAGCTTTCTTGTACAAAGTGGTTGATCTAGA
GGGCCCGCGGTTCGAAGGTAAGCCTATCCCTAACCCTCTCCTCGGTCTCGATTCTACGCGTACCGGTTAG
TAATGAGTTTAAACGGGGGAGGCTAACTGAAACACGGAAGGAGACAATACCGGAAGGAACCCGCGCTATG
ACGGCAATAAAAAGACAGAATAAAACGCACGGGTGTTGGGTCGTTTGTTCATAAACGCGGGGTTCGGTCC
CAGGGCTGGCACTCTGTCGATACCCCACCGAGACCCCATTGGGGCCAATACGCCCGCGTTTCTTCCTTTT
CCCCACCCCACCCCCCAAGTTCGGGTGAAGGCCCAGGGCTCGCAGCCAACGTCGGGGCGGCAGGCCCTGC
CATAGCAGATCTGCGCAGCTGGGGCTCTAGGGGGTATCCCC
[124 nt withheld, positions 2352-2475]
C
[91 nt withheld, positions 2477-2567]
A
[49 nt withheld, positions 2569-2617]
CCTTTGACGTTGGAGTCCACGTTCTTT
[37 nt withheld, positions 2645-2681]
ACCCTATCTCGGTCTATTCTTTTGATTTATAAGGGATTTTGCCGATTTCGGCCTATTGGTTAAAAAATGA
GCTGATTTAACAAAAATTTAACGCGAATTATCCTCGAGCTACCGGGTAGGGGAGGCGCTTTTCCCAAGGC
AGTCTGGAGCATGCGCTTTAGCAGCCCCGCTGGGCACTTGGCGCTACACAAGTGGCCTCTGGCCTCGCAC
ACATTCCACATCCACCGGTAGGCGCCAACCGGCTCCGTTCTTTGGTGGCCCCTTCGCGCCACCTTCTACT
CCTCCCCTAGTCAGGAAGTTCCCCCCCGCCCCGCAGCTCGCGTCGTGCAGGACGTGACAAATGGAAGTAG
CACGTCTCACTAGTCTCGTGCAGATGGACAGCACCGCTGAGCAATGGAAGCGGGTAGGCCTTTGGGGCAG
CGGCCAATAGCAGCTTTGCTCCTTCGCTTTCTGGGCTCAGAGGCTGGGAAGGGGTGGGTCCGGGGGCGGG
CTCAGGGGCGGGCTCAGGGGCGGGGCGGGCGCCCGAAGGTCCTCCGGAGGCCCGGCATTCTGCACGCTTC
AAAAGCGCACGTCTGCCGCGCTGTTCTCCTCTTCCTCATCTCCGGGCCTTTCGACTCTAGACACGTGTTG
ACAATTAATCATCGGCATAGTATATCGGCATAGTATAATACGACAAGGTGAGGAACTAAACCATGGTGAG
CAAGGGCGAGGAGCTGTTCACCGGGGTGGTGCCCATCCTGGTCGAGCTGGACGGCGACGTAAACGGCCAC
AAGTTCAGCGTGTCCGGCGAGGGCGAGGGCGATGCCACCTACGGCAAGCTGACCCTGAAGTTCATCTGCA
CCACCGGCAAGCTGCCCGTGCCCTGGCCCACCCTCGTGACCACCTTCACCTACGGCGTGCAGTGCTTCGC
CCGCTACCCCGACCACATGAAGCAGCACGACTTCTTCAAGTCCGCCATGCCCGAAGGCTACGTCCAGGAG
CGCACCATCTTCTTCAAGGACGACGGCAACTACAAGACCCGCGCCGAGGTGAAGTTCGAGGGCGACACCC
TGGTGAACCGCATCGAGCTGAAGGGCATCGACTTCAAGGAGGACGGCAACATCCTGGGGCACAAGCTGGA
GTACAACTACAACAGCCACAAGGTCTATATCACCGCCGACAAGCAGAAGAACGGCATCAAGGTGAACTTC
AAGACCCGCCACAACATCGAGGACGGCAGCGTGCAGCTCGCCGACCACTACCAGCAGAACACCCCCATCG
GCGACGGCCCCGTGCTGCTGCCCGACAACCACTACCTGAGCACCCAGTCCGCCCTGAGCAAAGACCCCAA
CGAGAAGCGCGATCACATGGTCCTGCTGGAGTTCGTGACCGCCGCCGGGATCACTCTCGGCATGGACGAG
CTGTACAAGGCCAAGCCTTTGTCTCAAGAAGAATCCACCCTCATTGAAAGAGCAACGGCTACAATCAACA
GCATCCCCATCTCTGAAGACTACAGCGTCGCCAGCGCAGCTCTCTCTAGCGACGGCCGCATCTTCACTGG
TGTCAATGTATATCATTTTACTGGGGGACCTTGTGCAGAACTCGTGGTGCTGGGCACTGCTGCTGCTGCG
GCAGCTGGCAACCTGACTTGTATCGTCGCGATCGGAAATGAGAACAGGGGCATCTTGAGCCCCTGCGGAC
GGTGCCGACAGGTGCTTCTCGATCTGCATCCTGGGATCAAAGCCATAGTGAAGGACAGTGATGGACAGCC
GACGGCAGTTGGGATTCGTGAATTGCTGCCCTCTGGTTATGTGTGGGAGGGCTAAGCACTTCGTGGCCGA
GGAGCAGGACTGACACGTGCTACGAGATTTCGATTCCACCGCCGCCTTCTATGAAAGGTTGGGCTTCGGA
ATCGTTTTCCGGGACGCCGGCTGGATGATCCTCCAGCGCGGGGATCTCATGCTGGAGTTCTTCGCCCACC
CCAACTTGTTTATTGCAGCTTATAATGGTTACAAATAAAGCAATAGCATCACAAATTTCACAAATAAAGC
ATTTTTTTCACTGCATTCTAGTTGTGGTTTGTCCAAACTCATCAATGTATCTTATCATGTCTGTATACCG
TCGACCTCTAGCTAGAGCTTGGCGTAATCATGGTCATAGCTGTTTCCTGTGTGAAATTGTTATCCGCTCA
CAATTCCACACAACATACGAGCCGGAAGCATAAAGTGTAAAGCCTGGGGTGCCTAATGAGTGAGCTAACT
CACATTAATTGCGTTGCGCTCACTGCCCGCTTTCCAGTCGGGAAACCTGTCGTGCCAGCTGCATTAATGA
ATCGGCCAACGCGCGGGGAGAGGCGGTTTGCGTATTGGGCGCTCTTCCGCTTCCTCGCTCACTGACTCGC
TGCGCTCGGTCGTTCGGCTGCGGCGAGCGGTATCAGCTCACTCAAAGGCGGTAATACGGTTATCCACAGA
ATCAGGGGATAACGCAGGAAAGAACATGTGAGCAAAAGGCCAGCAAAAGGCCAGGAACCGTAAAAAGGCC
GCGTTGCTGGCGTTTTTCCATAGGCTCCGCCCCCCTGACGAGCATCACAAAAATCGACGCTCAAGTCAGA
GGTGGCGAAACCCGACAGGACTATAAAGATACCAGGCGTTTCCCCCTGGAAGCTCCCTCGTGCGCTCTCC
TGTTCCGACCCTGCCGCTTACCGGATACCTGTCCGCCTTTCTCCCTTCGGGAAGCGTGGCGCTTTCTCAT
AGCTCACGCTGTAGGTATCTCAGTTCGGTGTAGGTCGTTCGCTCCAAGCTGGGCTGTGTGCACGAACCCC
CCGTTCAGCCCGACCGCTGCGCCTTATCCGGTAACTATCGTCTTGAGTCCAACCCGGTAAGACACGACTT
ATCGCCACTGGCAGCAGCCACTGGTAACAGGATTAGCAGAGCGAGGTATGTAGGCGGTGCTACAGAGTTC
TTGAAGTGGTGGCCTAACTACGGCTACACTAGAAGAACAGTATTTGGTATCTGCGCTCTGCTGAAGCCAG
TTACCTTCGGAAAAAGAGTTGGTAGCTCTTGATCCGGCAAACAAACCACCGCTGGTAGCGGTGGTTTTTT
TGTTTGCAAGCAGCAGATTACGCGCAGAAAAAAAGGATCTCAAGAAGATCCTTTGATCTTTTCTACGGGG
TCTGACGCTCAGTGGAACGAAAACTCACGTTAAGGGATTTTGGTCATGAGATTATCAAAAAGGATCTTCA
CCTAGATCCTTTTAAATTAAAAATGAAGTTTTAAATCAATCTAAAGTATATATGAGTAAACTTGGTCTGA
CAGTTACCAATGCTTAATCAGTGAGGCACCTATCTCAGCGATCTGTCTATTTCGTTCATCCATAGTTGCC
TGACTCCCCGTCGTGTAGATAACTACGATACGGGAGGGCTTACCATCTGGCCCCAGTGCTGCAATGATAC
CGCGAGACCCACGCTCACCGGCTCCAGATTTATCAGCAATAAACCAGCCAGCCGGAAGGGCCGAGCGCAG
AAGTGGTCCTGCAACTTTATCCGCCTCCATCCAGTCTATTAATTGTTGCCGGGAAGCTAGAGTAAGTAGT
TCGCCAGTTAATAGTTTGCGCAACGTTGTTGCCATTGCTACAGGCATCGTGGTGTCACGCTCGTCGTTTG
GTATGGCTTCATTCAGCTTCGGTTCCCAACGATCAAGGCGAGTTACATGATCCCCCATGTTGTGCAAAAA
AGCGGTTAGCTCCTTCGGTCCTCCGATCGTTGTCAGAAGTAAGTTGGCCGCAGTGTTATCACTCATGGTT
ATGGCAGCACTGCATAATTCTCTTACTGTCATGCCATCCGTAAGATGCTTTTCTGTGACTGGTGAGTACT
CAACCAAGTCATTCTGAGAATAGTGTATGCGGCGACCGAGTTGCTCTTGCCCGGCGTCAATACGGGATAA
TACCGCGCCACATAGCAGAACTTTAAAAGTGCTCATCATTGGAAAACGTTCTTCGGGGCGAAAACTCTCA
AGGATCTTACCGCTGTTGAGATCCAGTTCGATGTAACCCACTCGTGCACCCAACTGATCTTCAGCATCTT
TTACTTTCACCAGCGTTTCTGGGTGAGCAAAAACAGGAAGGCAAAATGCCGCAAAAAAGGGAATAAGGGC
GACACGGAAATGTTGAATACTCATACTCTTCCTTTTTCAATATTATTGAAGCATTTATCAGGGTTATTGT
CTCATGAGCGGATACATATTTGAATGTATTTAGAAAAATAAACAAATAGGGGTTCCGCGCACATTTCCCC
GAAAAGTGCCACCTGACGTCGACGGATCGGGAGATCTCCCGATCCCCTATGGTGCACTCTCAGTACAATC
TGCTCTGATGCCGCATAGTTAAGCCAGTATCTGCTCCCTGCTTGTGTGTTGGAGGTCGCTGAGTAGTGCG
CGAGCAAAATTTAAGCTACAACAAGGCAAGGCTTGACCGACAATTGCATGAAGAATCTGCTTAGGGTTAG
GCGTTTTGCGCTGCTTCGCGATGTACGGGCCAGATATACGCGTTGACATTGATTATTGACTAGTTATTAA
TAGTAATCAATTACGGGGTCATTAGTTCATAGCCCATATATGGAGTTCCGCGTTACATAACTTACGGTAA
ATGGCCCGCCTGGCTGACCGCCCAACGACCCCCGCCCATTGACGTCAATAATGACGTATGTTCCCATAGT
AACGCCAATAGGGACTTTCCATTGACGTCAATGGGTGGAGTATTTACGGTAAACTGCCCACTTGGCAGTA
CATCAAGTGTATCATATGCCAAGTACGCCCCCTATTGACGTCAATGACGGTAAATGGCCCGCCTGGCATT
ATGCCCAGTACATGACCTTATGGGACTTTCCTACTTGGCAGTACATCTACGTATTAGTCATCGCTATTAC
CATG
